Addgene plasmid #202834: pLVX-SVA-lncRNA-AK057321 shRNA 1A
Purpose: Lentiviral vector that expresses an shRNA that knocks down SVA-lncRNA AK057321 expression
Depositing lab: Matthew Anderson. Depositing organization: Beth Israel Deaconess Medical Center. Publication: Hominoid SVA-lncRNA AK057321 targets human-specific SVA retrotransposons in SCN8A and CDK5RAP2 to initiate neuronal maturation. Nadler MJS, Chang W, Ozkaynak E, Huo Y, Nong Y, Boillot M, Johnson M, Moreno A, Matthew P Anderson. Commun Biol. 2023 Mar 30;6(1):347. doi: 10.1038/s42003-023-04683-8. PubMed 36997626.
Backbone
  Vector backbone: pLVX
  Backbone manufacturer: Clontech
  Backbone size w/o insert (bp): 8995
  Total vector size (bp): 9061
  Modifications to backbone: The CMV promoter in pLVX-shRNA2-mcherry was excised with BamHI and AgeI digestion and replaced with the UbC promoter, P2A, the zeomycin resistance gene and T2A in frame with mcherry using NEBuilder HiFi DNA Assembly (NEB). UbC, P2A, and T2A sequences were PCR-amplified from pLV-TetO-hNGN2-eGFP-Puro (Addgene #79823) and the zeocin resistance gene sequence was amplified by PCR from FRT-Em7-Zeo-FRT plasmid (Thermo Fisher).
  Vector type: Mammalian Expression, Lentiviral
Growth in bacteria
  Bacterial resistance: Ampicillin, 100 μg/mL
  Growth temperature: 37°C
  Growth strain: NEB Stable
  Copy number: Unknown
Gene/Insert
  Gene/Insert name: SVA-lncRNA AK057321 shRNA 1A
  Species: H. sapiens (human)
Terms and licenses: Academic/Nonprofit Terms; Industry Terms: Not Available to Industry
Depositor comments: shRNA 1A target sequence: 5'-TGTACATGATGATATAGTC-3' Use in combination with pLVX-SVA-lncRNA-AK058321 shRNA 1S (202836) and pLVX-SVA-lncRNA-AK058321 shRNA 2S (202838) for best knockdown of SVA-lncRNA AK057321.
How to cite: pLVX-SVA-lncRNA-AK057321 shRNA 1A was a gift from Matthew Anderson (Addgene plasmid # 202834 ; http://n2t.net/addgene:202834 ; RRID:Addgene_202834)
