[The description below was written by a language model from this plasmid's Addgene catalogue record and pLannotate feature annotations shown in this document.]
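Description:
pLVX-SVA-lncRNA-AK057321 shRNA 1A is an HIV-1-based lentiviral shRNA vector built on the Clontech pLVX backbone (a derivative of pLVX-shRNA2-mCherry), about 9.1 kb in total. It is propagated in E. coli through a high-copy ColE1/pUC-type origin and selected with ampicillin via the β-lactamase gene. The lentiviral portion carries the elements needed for packaging and transduction. These are flanking HIV-1 LTR sequences, the Ψ packaging signal with a partial gag region, the Rev response element for Rev-dependent nuclear export of the genomic RNA, and the cPPT/CTS, which aids nuclear import of the reverse-transcribed genome.

The payload consists of two expression units. A human U6 RNA polymerase III promoter drives a short hairpin RNA directed against the human SVA-lncRNA AK057321. The hairpin itself is not called out in the feature table but would sit in the short interval between the U6 and UbC promoters. Downstream, the original CMV promoter was replaced by the human ubiquitin C promoter. It drives a single open reading frame in which the zeocin/bleomycin resistance gene (ble) is joined in frame to mCherry through 2A self-cleaving peptide sequences (P2A and T2A according to the depositor). Transduced mammalian cells can therefore be both drug-selected and identified by red fluorescence. A WPRE follows to enhance transcript stability and expression.

The construct is intended for knockdown of this hominoid-specific lncRNA in human cells. The associated publication links the lncRNA to human-specific SVA retrotransposons in SCN8A and CDK5RAP2 and to neuronal maturation. The depositor notes that knockdown is best when this vector is used together with two companion shRNA vectors from the same series.
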