Features (pLannotate 1.2.2; 22 found; start..end, strand, type, name):
    696..800     -  promoter       AmpR promoter: bla
    848..982     +  polyA_signal   SV40 poly(A) signal: SV40 polyadenylation signal
   1149..1478    +  CDS            nef (fragment): NEF_HV1BR - Experimental evidence at protein level: Swiss-Prot protein existence level 1. Extracellular Nef protein targets CD4(+) T-lymphocytes for apoptosis by interacting with CXCR4 surface receptors (PubMed:14990729). From Human immunodeficiency virus type 1 group M subtype B (isolate BRU/LAI) (HIV-1).
   1526..1783    +  LTR            5' LTR (truncated): truncated 5' long terminal repeat (LTR) from HIV-1
   1830..1955    +  misc_feature   HIV-1 Ψ: packaging signal of human immunodeficiency virus type 1
   1939..2277    +  CDS            HIV-1 gag (fragment): gag protein from human immunodeficiency virus 1; gag
   2452..2685    +  misc_feature   RRE: The Rev response element (RRE) of HIV-1 allows for Rev-dependent mRNA export from the nucleus to the cytoplasm.
   3062..3162    +  CDS            Rev (fragment): human immunodeficiency virus 1 (HIV-1) Rev protein; rev; enhances nuclear export of unspliced and incompletely spliced viral mRNAs
   3177..3292    +  misc_feature   cPPT/CTS: central polypurine tract and central termination sequence of HIV-1 (lacking the first T)
   3345..3585    +  promoter       U6 promoter: RNA polymerase III promoter for human U6 snRNA
   3687..4898    +  promoter       UbC promoter: human ubiquitin C promoter
   4974..5345    +  CDS            ble: BLE_STRHI - Experimental evidence at protein level: Swiss-Prot protein existence level 1. Binding protein with a strong affinity to the bleomycin family of antibiotics. From Streptoalloteichus hindustanus.
   5436..6146    +  CDS            mCherry: monomeric derivative of DsRed fluorescent protein (Shaner et al., 2004) mammalian codon-optimized
   6179..6767    +  misc_feature   WPRE: woodchuck hepatitis virus posttranscriptional regulatory element
   6784..7302    +  CDS            nef (fragment): NEF_HV1BR - Experimental evidence at protein level: Swiss-Prot protein existence level 1. Extracellular Nef protein targets CD4(+) T-lymphocytes for apoptosis by interacting with CXCR4 surface receptors (PubMed:14990729). From Human immunodeficiency virus type 1 group M subtype B (isolate BRU/LAI) (HIV-1).
   7350..7607    +  LTR            5' LTR (truncated): truncated 5' long terminal repeat (LTR) from HIV-1
   7759..7775    -  protein_bind   lac operator: The lac repressor binds to the lac operator to inhibit transcription in E. coli. This inhibition can be relieved by adding lactose or isopropyl-β-D-thiogalactopyranoside (IPTG). lac repressor encoded by lacI
   7783..7813    -  promoter       lac promoter: promoter for the E. coli lac operon
   7828..7849    -  protein_bind   CAP binding site: CAP binding activates transcription in the presence of cAMP. E. coli catabolite activator protein
   7862..7954    -  CDS            lacI (fragment): lac repressor; lacI; The lac repressor binds to the lac operator to inhibit transcription in E. coli. This inhibition can be relieved by adding lactose or isopropyl-β-D-thiogalactopyranoside (IPTG).
   8137..8725    -  rep_origin     ori: high-copy-number ColE1/pMB1/pBR322/pUC origin of replication
   8896..695     -  CDS            AmpR (across the origin): β-lactamase; bla; confers resistance to ampicillin, carbenicillin, and related antibiotics
>Addgene plasmid #202834 | pLVX-SVA-lncRNA-AK057321 shRNA 1A | addgene full sequence | sequence record 399747 | Addgene NGS Result
TTATCAGCAATAAACCAGCCAGCCGGAAGGGCCGAGCGCAGAAGTGGTCCTGCAACTTTATCCGCCTCCA
TCCAGTCTATTAATTGTTGCCGGGAAGCTAGAGTAAGTAGTTCGCCAGTTAATAGTTTGCGCAACGTTGT
TGCCATTGCTACAGGCATCGTGGTGTCACGCTCGTCGTTTGGTATGGCTTCATTCAGCTCCGGTTCCCAA
CGATCAAGGCGAGTTACATGATCCCCCATGTTGTGCAAAAAAGCGGTTAGCTCCTTCGGTCCTCCGATCG
TTGTCAGAAGTAAGTTGGCCGCAGTGTTATCACTCATGGTTATGGCAGCACTGCATAATTCTCTTACTGT
CATGCCATCCGTAAGATGCTTTTCTGTGACTGGTGAGTACTCAACCAAGTCATTCTGAGAATAGTGTATG
CGGCGACCGAGTTGCTCTTGCCCGGCGTCAATACGGGATAATACCGCGCCACATAGCAGAACTTTAAAAG
TGCTCATCATTGGAAAACGTTCTTCGGGGCGAAAACTCTCAAGGATCTTACCGCTGTTGAGATCCAGTTC
GATGTAACCCACTCGTGCACCCAACTGATCTTCAGCATCTTTTACTTTCACCAGCGTTTCTGGGTGAGCA
AAAACAGGAAGGCAAAATGCCGCAAAAAAGGGAATAAGGGCGACACGGAAATGTTGAATACTCATACTCT
TCCTTTTTCAATATTATTGAAGCATTTATCAGGGTTATTGTCTCATGAGCGGATACATATTTGAATGTAT
TTAGAAAAATAAACAAATAGGGGTTCCGCGCACATTTCCCCGAAAAGTGCCACCTGACGTCGACGGATCG
GGAGATCAACTTGTTTATTGCAGCTTATAATGGTTACAAATAAAGCAATAGCATCACAAATTTCACAAAT
AAAGCATTTTTTTCACTGCATTCTAGTTGTGGTTTGTCCAAACTCATCAATGTATCTTATCATGTCTGGA
TCAACTGGATAACTCAAGCTAACCAAAATCATCCCAAACTTCCCACCCCATACCCTATTACCACTGCCAA
TTACCTGTGGTTTCATTTACTCTAAACCTGTGATTCCTCTGAATTATTTTCATTTTAAAGAAATTGTATT
TGTTAAATATGTACTACAAACTTAGTAGTTGGAAGGGCTAATTCACTCCCAAAGAAGACAAGATATCCTT
GATCTGTGGATCTACCACACACAAGGCTACTTCCCTGATTAGCAGAACTACACACCAGGGCCAGGGGTCA
GATATCCACTGACCTTTGGATGGTGCTACAAGCTAGTACCAGTTGAGCCAGATAAGGTAGAAGAGGCCAA
TAAAGGAGAGAACACCAGCTTGTTACACCCTGTGAGCCTGCATGGGATGGATGACCCGGAGAGAGAAGTG
TTAGAGTGGAGGTTTGACAGCCGCCTAGCATTTCATCACGTGGCCCGAGAGCTGCATCCGGAGTACTTCA
AGAACTGCTGATATCGAGCTTGCTACAAGGGACTTTCCGCTGGGGACTTTCCAGGGAGGCGTGGCCTGGG
CGGGACTGGGGAGTGGCGAGCCCTCAGATCCTGCATATAAGCAGCTGCTTTTTGCCTGTACTGGGTCTCT
CTGGTTAGACCAGATCTGAGCCTGGGAGCTCTCTGGCTAACTAGGGAACCCACTGCTTAAGCCTCAATAA
AGCTTGCCTTGAGTGCTTCAAGTAGTGTGTGCCCGTCTGTTGTGTGACTCTGGTAACTAGAGATCCCTCA
GACCCTTTTAGTCAGTGTGGAAAATCTCTAGCAGTGGCGCCCGAACAGGGACTTGAAAGCGAAAGGGAAA
CCAGAGGAGCTCTCTCGACGCAGGACTCGGCTTGCTGAAGCGCGCACGGCAAGAGGCGAGGGGCGGCGAC
TGGTGAGTACGCCAAAAATTTTGACTAGCGGAGGCTAGAAGGAGAGAGATGGGTGCGAGAGCGTCAGTAT
TAAGCGGGGGAGAATTAGATCGCGATGGGAAAAAATTCGGTTAAGGCCAGGGGGAAAGAAAAAATATAAA
TTAAAACATATAGTATGGGCAAGCAGGGAGCTAGAACGATTCGCAGTTAATCCTGGCCTGTTAGAAACAT
CAGAAGGCTGTAGACAAATACTGGGACAGCTACAACCATCCCTTCAGACAGGATCAGAAGAACTTAGATC
ATTATATAATACAGTAGCAACCCTCTATTGTGTGCATCAAAGGATAGAGATAAAAGACACCAAGGAAGCT
TTAGACAAGATAGAGGAAGAGCAAAACAAAAGTAAGACCACCGCACAGCAAGCGGCCGGCCGCTGATCTT
CAGACCTGGAGGAGGAGATATGAGGGACAATTGGAGAAGTGAATTATATAAATATAAAGTAGTAAAAATT
GAACCATTAGGAGTAGCACCCACCAAGGCAAAGAGAAGAGTGGTGCAGAGAGAAAAAAGAGCAGTGGGAA
TAGGAGCTTTGTTCCTTGGGTTCTTGGGAGCAGCAGGAAGCACTATGGGCGCAGCGTCAATGACGCTGAC
GGTACAGGCCAGACAATTATTGTCTGGTATAGTGCAGCAGCAGAACAATTTGCTGAGGGCTATTGAGGCG
CAACAGCATCTGTTGCAACTCACAGTCTGGGGCATCAAGCAGCTCCAGGCAAGAATCCTGGCTGTGGAAA
GATACCTAAAGGATCAACAGCTCCTGGGGATTTGGGGTTGCTCTGGAAAACTCATTTGCACCACTGCTGT
GCCTTGGAATGCTAGTTGGAGTAATAAATCTCTGGAACAGATTTGGAATCACACGACCTGGATGGAGTGG
GACAGAGAAATTAACAATTACACAAGCTTAATACACTCCTTAATTGAAGAATCGCAAAACCAGCAAGAAA
AGAATGAACAAGAATTATTGGAATTAGATAAATGGGCAAGTTTGTGGAATTGGTTTAACATAACAAATTG
GCTGTGGTATATAAAATTATTCATAATGATAGTAGGAGGCTTGGTAGGTTTAAGAATAGTTTTTGCTGTA
CTTTCTATAGTGAATAGAGTTAGGCAGGGATATTCACCATTATCGTTTCAGACCCACCTCCCAACCCCGA
GGGGACCCGACAGGCCCGAAGGAATAGAAGAAGAAGGTGGAGAGAGAGACAGAGACAGATCCATTCGATT
AGTGAACGGATCTCGACGGTATCGCCTTTAAAAGAAAAGGGGGGATTGGGGGGTACAGTGCAGGGGAAAG
AATAGTAGACATAATAGCAACAGACATACAAACTAAAGAATTACAAAAACAAATTACAAAAATTCAAAAT
TTTCGGGTTTATTACAGGGACAGCAGAGATCCAGTTTATCGATCTGGGCAGGAAGAGGGCCTATTTCCCA
TGATTCCTTCATATTTGCATATACGATACAAGGCTGTTAGAGAGATAATTAGAATTAATTTGACTGTAAA
CACAAAGATATTAGTACAAAATACGTGACGTAGAAAGTAATAATTTCTTGGGTAGTTTGCAGTTTTAAAA
TTATGTTTTAAAATGGACTATCATATGCTTACCGTAACTTGAAAGTATTTCGATTTCTTGGCTTTATATA
TCTTGTGGAAAGGACGAGGATCCGTGTACATGATGATATAGTCTTCAAGAGAGACTATATCATCATGTAC
ATTTTTTACGCGTGAATTCGAATTAACCCGTGTCGGCTCCAGATCTGGCCTCCGCGCCGGGTTTTGGCGC
CTCCCGCGGGCGCCCCCCTCCTCACGGCGAGCGCTGCCACGTCAGACGAAGGGCGCAGCGAGCGTCCTGA
TCCTTCCGCCCGGACGCTCAGGACAGCGGCCCGCTGCTCATAAGACTCGGCCTTAGAACCCCAGTATCAG
CAGAAGGACATTTTAGGACGGGACTTGGGTGACTCTAGGGCACTGGTTTTCTTTCCAGAGAGCGGAACAG
GCGAGGAAAAGTAGTCCCTTCTCGGCGATTCTGCGGAGGGATCTCCGTGGGGCGGTGAACGCCGATGATT
ATATAAGGACGCGCCGGGTGTGGCACAGCTAGTTCCGTCGCAGCCGGGATTTGGGTCGCGGTTCTTGTTT
GTGGATCGCTGTGATCGTCACTTGGTGAGTAGCGGGCTGCTGGGCTGGCCGGGGCTTTCGTGGCCGCCGG
GCCGCTCGGTGGGACGGAAGCGTGTGGAGAGACCGCCAAGGGCTGTAGTCTGGGTCCGCGAGCAAGGTTG
CCCTGAACTGGGGGTTGGGGGGAGCGCAGCAAAATGGCGGCTGTTCCCGAGTCTTGAATGGAAGACGCTT
GTGAGGCGGGCTGTGAGGTCGTTGAAACAAGGTGGGGGGCATGGTGGGCGGCAAGAACCCAAGGTCTTGA
GGCCTTCGCTAATGCGGGAAAGCTCTTATTCGGGTGAGATGGGCTGGGGCACCATCTGGGGACCCTGACG
TGAAGTTTGTCACTGACTGGAGAACTCGGTTTGTCGTCTGTTGCGGGGGCGGCAGTTATGGCGGTGCCGT
TGGGCAGTGCACCCGTACCTTTGGGAGCGCGCGCCCTCGTCGTGTCGTGACGTCACCCGTTCTGTTGGCT
TATAATGCAGGGTGGGGCCACCTGCCGGTAGGTGTGCGGTAGGCTTTTCTCCGTCGCAGGACGCAGGGTT
CGGGCCTAGGGTAGGCTCTCCTGAATCGACAGGCGCCGGACCTCTGGTGAGGGGAGGGATAAGTGAGGCG
TCAGTTTCTTTGGTCGGTTTTATGTACCTATCTTCTTAAGTAGCTGAAGCTCCGGTTTTGAACTATGCGC
TCGGGGTTGGCGAGTGTGTTTTGTGAAGTTTTTTAGGCACCTTTTGAAATGTAATCATTTGGGTCAATAT
GTAATTTTCAGTGTTAGACTAGTAAATTGTCCGCTAAATTCTGGCCGTTTTTGGCTTTTTTGTTAGACTC
TGGCGCCACGAATTTCTCGCTACTCAAGCAGGCCGGTGATGTCGAGGAAAACCCTGGTCCTATGGTGTCT
AGAATGGCCAAGTTGACCAGTGCCGTTCCGGTGCTCACCGCGCGCGACGTCGCCGGAGCGGTCGAGTTCT
GGACCGACCGGCTCGGGTTCTCCCGGGACTTCGTGGAGGACGACTTCGCCGGTGTGGTCCGGGACGACGT
GACCCTGTTCATCAGCGCGGTCCAGGACCAGGTGGTGCCGGACAACACCCTGGCCTGGGTGTGGGTGCGC
GGCCTGGACGAGCTGTACGCCGAGTGGTCGGAGGTCGTGTCCACGAACTTCCGGGACGCCTCCGGGCCGG
CCATGACCGAGATCGGCGAGCAGCCGTGGGGGCGGGAGTTCGCCCTGCGCGACCCGGCCGGCAACTGCGT
GCACTTCGTGGCCGAGGAGCAGGACGGTTCAGGGGAGGGAAGAGGTTCCCTGCTCACATGCGGAGACGTA
GAAGAGAATCCCGGACCCATGACCTCTAGAGAACCGGTCGCCACCATGGTGAGCAAGGGCGAGGAGGATA
ACATGGCCATCATCAAGGAGTTCATGCGCTTCAAGGTGCACATGGAGGGCTCCGTGAACGGCCACGAGTT
CGAGATCGAGGGCGAGGGCGAGGGCCGCCCCTACGAGGGCACCCAGACCGCCAAGCTGAAGGTGACCAAG
GGTGGCCCCCTGCCCTTCGCCTGGGACATCCTGTCCCCTCAGTTCATGTACGGCTCCAAGGCCTACGTGA
AGCACCCCGCCGACATCCCCGACTACTTGAAGCTGTCCTTCCCCGAGGGCTTCAAGTGGGAGCGCGTGAT
GAACTTCGAGGACGGCGGCGTGGTGACCGTGACCCAGGACTCCTCCCTGCAGGACGGCGAGTTCATCTAC
AAGGTGAAGCTGCGCGGCACCAACTTCCCCTCCGACGGCCCCGTAATGCAGAAGAAGACCATGGGCTGGG
AGGCCTCCTCCGAGCGGATGTACCCCGAGGACGGCGCCCTGAAGGGCGAGATCAAGCAGAGGCTGAAGCT
GAAGGACGGCGGCCACTACGACGCTGAGGTCAAGACCACCTACAAGGCCAAGAAGCCCGTGCAGCTGCCC
GGCGCCTACAACGTCAACATCAAGTTGGACATCACCTCCCACAACGAGGACTACACCATCGTGGAACAGT
ACGAACGCGCCGAGGGCCGCCACTCCACCGGCGGCATGGACGAGCTGTACAAGTAGCTCGAGTCTAGAGG
GCCCGACGCGTCTGGAACAATCAACCTCTGGATTACAAAATTTGTGAAAGATTGACTGGTATTCTTAACT
ATGTTGCTCCTTTTACGCTATGTGGATACGCTGCTTTAATGCCTTTGTATCATGCTATTGCTTCCCGTAT
GGCTTTCATTTTCTCCTCCTTGTATAAATCCTGGTTGCTGTCTCTTTATGAGGAGTTGTGGCCCGTTGTC
AGGCAACGTGGCGTGGTGTGCACTGTGTTTGCTGACGCAACCCCCACTGGTTGGGGCATTGCCACCACCT
GTCAGCTCCTTTCCGGGACTTTCGCTTTCCCCCTCCCTATTGCCACGGCGGAACTCATCGCCGCCTGCCT
TGCCCGCTGCTGGACAGGGGCTCGGCTGTTGGGCACTGACAATTCCGTGGTGTTGTCGGGGAAGCTGACG
TCCTTTCCATGGCTGCTCGCCTGTGTTGCCACCTGGATTCTGCGCGGGACGTCCTTCTGCTACGTCCCTT
CGGCCCTCAATCCAGCGGACCTTCCTTCCCGCGGCCTGCTGCCGGCTCTGCGGCCTCTTCCGCGTCTTCG
CCTTCGCCCTCAGACGAGTCGGATCTCCCTTTGGGCCGCCTCCCCGCCTGGAATTAATTCTGCAGTCGAG
ACCTAGAAAAACATGGAGCAATCACAAGTAGCAATACAGCAGCTACCAATGCTGATTGTGCCTGGCTAGA
AGCACAAGAGGAGGAGGAGGTGGGTTTTCCAGTCACACCTCAGGTACCTTTAAGACCAATGACTTACAAG
GCAGCTGTAGATCTTAGCCACTTTTTAAAAGAAAAGAGGGGACTGGAAGGGCTAATTCACTCCCAACGAA
GACAAGATATCCTTGATCTGTGGATCTACCACACACAAGGCTACTTCCCTGATTAGCAGAACTACACACC
AGGGCCAGGGGTCAGATATCCACTGACCTTTGGATGGTGCTACAAGCTAGTACCAGTTGAGCCAGATAAG
GTAGAAGAGGCCAATAAAGGAGAGAACACCAGCTTGTTACACCCTGTGAGCCTGCATGGGATGGATGACC
CGGAGAGAGAAGTGTTAGAGTGGAGGTTTGACAGCCGCCTAGCATTTCATCACGTGGCCCGAGAGCTGCA
TCCGGAGTACTTCAAGAACTGCTGATATCGAGCTTGCTACAAGGGACTTTCCGCTGGGGACTTTCCAGGG
AGGCGTGGCCTGGGCGGGACTGGGGAGTGGCGAGCCCTCAGATCCTGCATATAAGCAGCTGCTTTTTGCC
TGTACTGGGTCTCTCTGGTTAGACCAGATCTGAGCCTGGGAGCTCTCTGGCTAACTAGGGAACCCACTGC
TTAAGCCTCAATAAAGCTTGCCTTGAGTGCTTCAAGTAGTGTGTGCCCGTCTGTTGTGTGACTCTGGTAA
CTAGAGATCCCTCAGACCCTTTTAGTCAGTGTGGAAAATCTCTAGCAGTAGTAGTTCATGTCATCTTATT
ATTCAGTATTTATAACTTGCAAAGAAATGAATATCAGAGAGTGAGAGGCCTTGACATTGCTAGCGTTTAC
CGTCGACCTCTAGCTAGAGCTTGGCGTAATCATGGTCATAGCTGTTTCCTGTGTGAAATTGTTATCCGCT
CACAATTCCACACAACATACGAGCCGGAAGCATAAAGTGTAAAGCCTGGGGTGCCTAATGAGTGAGCTAA
CTCACATTAATTGCGTTGCGCTCACTGCCCGCTTTCCAGTCGGGAAACCTGTCGTGCCAGCTGCATTAAT
GAATCGGCCAACGCGCGGGGAGAGGCGGTTTGCGTATTGGGCGCTCTTCCGCTTCCTCGCTCACTGACTC
GCTGCGCTCGGTCGTTCGGCTGCGGCGAGCGGTATCAGCTCACTCAAAGGCGGTAATACGGTTATCCACA
GAATCAGGGGATAACGCAGGAAAGAACATGTGAGCAAAAGGCCAGCAAAAGGCCAGGAACCGTAAAAAGG
CCGCGTTGCTGGCGTTTTTCCATAGGCTCCGCCCCCCTGACGAGCATCACAAAAATCGACGCTCAAGTCA
GAGGTGGCGAAACCCGACAGGACTATAAAGATACCAGGCGTTTCCCCCTGGAAGCTCCCTCGTGCGCTCT
CCTGTTCCGACCCTGCCGCTTACCGGATACCTGTCCGCCTTTCTCCCTTCGGGAAGCGTGGCGCTTTCTC
ATAGCTCACGCTGTAGGTATCTCAGTTCGGTGTAGGTCGTTCGCTCCAAGCTGGGCTGTGTGCACGAACC
CCCCGTTCAGCCCGACCGCTGCGCCTTATCCGGTAACTATCGTCTTGAGTCCAACCCGGTAAGACACGAC
TTATCGCCACTGGCAGCAGCCACTGGTAACAGGATTAGCAGAGCGAGGTATGTAGGCGGTGCTACAGAGT
TCTTGAAGTGGTGGCCTAACTACGGCTACACTAGAAGAACAGTATTTGGTATCTGCGCTCTGCTGAAGCC
AGTTACCTTCGGAAAAAGAGTTGGTAGCTCTTGATCCGGCAAACAAACCACCGCTGGTAGCGGTGGTTTT
TTTGTTTGCAAGCAGCAGATTACGCGCAGAAAAAAAGGATCTCAAGAAGATCCTTTGATCTTTTCTACGG
GGTCTGACGCTCAGTGGAACGAAAACTCACGTTAAGGGATTTTGGTCATGAGATTATCAAAAAGGATCTT
CACCTAGATCCTTTTAAATTAAAAATGAAGTTTTAAATCAATCTAAAGTATATATGAGTAAACTTGGTCT
GACAGTTACCAATGCTTAATCAGTGAGGCACCTATCTCAGCGATCTGTCTATTTCGTTCATCCATAGTTG
CCTGACTCCCCGTCGTGTAGATAACTACGATACGGGAGGGCTTACCATCTGGCCCCAGTGCTGCAATGAT
ACCGCGAGACCCACGCTCACCGGCTCCAGAT
